Addgene plasmid #62580: pMIR-Report-SPRED1-3'UTR (mut - miR-21 site1)
Purpose: Translational Luciferase Reporter encoding a mutated fragment of the SPRED1 3'UTR. The upstream miR-21 (site 1) binding site was mutated.
Depositing lab: Michael Ruppert. Depositing organization: West Virginia University and School of Medicine. Publication: MicroRNAs 206 and 21 cooperate to promote RAS-extracellular signal-regulated kinase signaling by suppressing the translation of RASA1 and SPRED1. Sharma SB, Lin CC, Farrugia MK, McLaughlin SL, Ellis EJ, Brundage KM, Salkeni MA, Ruppert JM. Mol Cell Biol. 2014 Nov 15;34(22):4143-64. doi: 10.1128/MCB.00480-14. Epub 2014 Sep 8. PubMed 25202123.
Backbone
  Vector backbone: pMIR-Report
  Backbone manufacturer: Ambion
  Backbone size w/o insert (bp): 6470
  Total vector size (bp): 7214
  Modifications to backbone: The upstream miR-21 binding site (site 1) was altered using PCR mutagenesis (TAAGCTA --> TAGATCA) To construct a wild-type SPRED1 reporter containing the miR-21 binding sites, a 744-bp fragment of the SPRED1 3′ UTR containing two putative miR-21 binding sites was amplified by PCR from MDA-MB-231 cDNA using the oligonucleotides 5′-cccacgcgtTGAAAAACTGTTTAACTCATGT-3′ and 5′-cccacgcgtTGAAAAACCTGTAAATAAGCAC-3′. (The SPRED1 sequence is indicated in uppercase.) Following MluI digestion, the product was cloned into the same site of the pMIR-REPORT vector.
  Vector type: Luciferase
Growth in bacteria
  Bacterial resistance: Ampicillin, 100 μg/mL
  Growth temperature: 37°C
  Growth strain: XL1 Blue
  Copy number: Unknown
Gene/Insert
  Gene/Insert name: SPRED1 (alt name: Sprouty Related EVH1 domain containing 1)
  Species: H. sapiens (human)
  Insert size (bp): 744
  Mutation: miR-21 binding site 1 mutant (TAAGCTA --> TAGATCA)
  Entrez Gene: SPRED1 (a.k.a. LGSS, NFLS, PPP1R147, hSpred1, spred-1)
  Cloning method: Unknown
  Sequencing primers: 5′ M13pUC-Fwd; 3′ Luc-F
Terms and licenses: Academic/Nonprofit Terms; Industry Terms: Not Available to Industry
Depositor comments: There are a few mismatches outside of the mutated seed sequence; these mismatches should not affect plasmid function.
How to cite: pMIR-Report-SPRED1-3'UTR (mut - miR-21 site1) was a gift from Michael Ruppert (Addgene plasmid # 62580 ; http://n2t.net/addgene:62580 ; RRID:Addgene_62580)
