[The description below was written by a language model from this plasmid's Addgene catalogue record.]
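Description:
pMIR-Report-SPRED1-3'UTR (mut - miR-21 site1) is a luciferase reporter plasmid built on the commercial pMIR-Report backbone (about 6.5 kb; roughly 7.2 kb with the insert) and designed to measure microRNA-mediated translational control in transfected cells. It is propagated in E. coli under ampicillin selection. No feature table is given, so the promoter driving luciferase, the origin of replication and any mammalian selection marker are not stated in the record. The copy number is listed as unknown.

The payload is a 744-bp fragment of the human SPRED1 (Sprouty-related EVH1 domain containing 1) 3′ untranslated region, amplified from MDA-MB-231 cell cDNA and cloned into the MluI site of the vector, so that the fragment serves as the reporter's 3′UTR. The fragment carries two putative miR-21 binding sites. In this version the upstream one, site 1, has been disrupted by PCR mutagenesis of its seed-match sequence, while the downstream site is left intact. In such reporters, a microRNA that binds the cloned UTR reduces luciferase output, and destroying the seed match should relieve any repression that depends on that site.

The construct is therefore meant for comparison with the wild-type SPRED1 3′UTR reporter, to test whether miR-21 suppresses SPRED1 translation directly through site 1 and how much that site contributes. The associated work studied miR-206 and miR-21 cooperating to promote RAS–ERK signalling by repressing RASA1 and SPRED1. The depositor notes a few sequence mismatches outside the mutated seed region that are not expected to affect function.
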