>Addgene plasmid #62580 | pMIR-Report-SPRED1-3'UTR (mut - miR-21 site1) | addgene partial sequence | sequence record 108110 | Luc-F 5'-CAGTCAAGTAACAACCGCGA-3'
AGTACCGAAAGGTCTTACCGGAAAACTCGACGCAAGAAAAATCAGAGAGATCCTCATAAAGGCCAAGAAG
GGCGGAAAGTCCAAATTGCTCGAGTGATGAAAGCTGCGCACTAGTGAGGGAGCTCATAGGCCGGCATAGA
CGCGTTGAAAAACTGTTTAACTCATGTCATAATGTGTCTCCTCAGATATAGTTAACTAGCTTGATAGTTT
TGAGTATATAATGTAAATAATACATAATAAGTTTGTAACCATTTCTGTTACTTCATACCCGTGTAATTGG
ACATAGCAGATGATTATCATAAGAATTTGTTTTAATGGTTTTTTTCCCTCCTGGAATTACCTGATTAAAC
CTGTCATGAATTATAAAAGGACTTTTTCTTATTCTCCTAGAGCTTATCAAATTATCACATAAGAGATAAT
TACTGGAGGAGAAAGTAAAAATGGAAGCTTTTGATAATTAGCTCTGTTCTTTAAAAGTATACTTTTAAAC
CGAAAGTTCACATATAGTTCATCTTAATAACATATTTATTCATCCTTAATTGTATTCAGATTTTTTTTTA
AGTCTCTAGATCAATAATGTTATATTTATTGGTTTGGTAACATGTTGCAGCTAAGCTAATGACCTTAAGT
GGCAATTGTTTAACCCAGGACTACTGATTTTTTTATATTCAAGTCAGTTTCATTGTTTTACTTAACTCGC
CATATAACCAAAAATAACGAATAATCTAAAGGAAAGGTTATTAGGACAGTAATAAAAAATTATAGTGTAC
CTCAACACTAGAATAAGTTGGATTACTATATTATAGTTTATTTGAAAAATCAAGGAGTAACTGTATCTTT
ACCATTAATTATGAAATGTAGTCTCATGTGCTTATTTACAGG
