>Addgene plasmid #62580 | pMIR-Report-SPRED1-3'UTR (mut - miR-21 site1) | addgene partial sequence | sequence record 108137 | M13-F20 5'-TGTAAAACGACGGCCAGT-3'
ATGAAAATAAAAGATCCTTTATTAAGCTTAACTGTTTAAACCTATGATATCACGCACGCGTTGAAAAACC
TGTAAATAAGCACATGAGACTACATTTCATAATTAATGGTAAAGATACAGTTACTCCTTGATTTTTCAAA
TAAACTATAATATAGTAATCCAACTTATTCTAGTGTTGAGGTACACTATAATTTTTTATTACTGTCCTAA
TAACCTTTCCTTTAGATTATTCGTTATTTTTGGTTATATGGCGAGTTAAGTAAAACAATGAAACTGACTT
GAATATAAAAAAATCAGTAGTCCTGGGTTAAACAATTGCCACTTAAGGTCATTAGCTTAGCTGCAACATG
TTACCAAACCAATAAATATAACATTATTGATCTAGAGACTTAAAAAAAAATCTGAATACAATTAAGGATG
AATAAATATGTTATTAAGATGAACTATATGTGAACTTTCGGTTTAAAAGTATACTTTTAAAGAACAGAGC
TAATTATCAAAAGCTTCCATTTTTACTTTCTCCTCCAGTAATTATCTCTTATGTGATAATTTGATAAGCT
CTAGGAGAATAAGAAAAAGTCCTTTTATAATTCATGACAGGTTTAATCAGGTAATTCCAGGAGGGAAAAA
AACCATTAAAACAAATTCTTATGATAATCATCTGCTATGTCCAATTACACGGGTATGAAGTAACAGAAAT
GGTTACAAACTTATTATGTATTATTTACATTATATACTCAAAACTATCAAGCTAGTTAACTATATCTGAG
GAGACACATTATGACATGAGTTAAACAGTTTTTCAACGCGTCTATGCCGGCCTATGAGCTCCCTCACTAG
TGCGCAGCTTTCATCACTCGAGCAATTTGGACTTTCCGCCC
